Addgene plasmid #68579: pMpGWB125
Purpose: (Empty Backbone) Gateway binary vector designed for transgenic research with Marchantia polymorpha as well as other plants
Depositing lab: Takayuki Kohchi. Depositing organization: Kyoto University, Graduate School of Biostudies. Publication: Development of Gateway Binary Vector Series with Four Different Selection Markers for the Liverwort Marchantia polymorpha. Ishizaki K, Nishihama R, Ueda M, Inoue K, Ishida S, Nishimura Y, Shikanai T, Kohchi T. PLoS One. 2015 Sep 25;10(9):e0138876. doi: 10.1371/journal.pone.0138876. eCollection 2015. PONE-D-15-25288 PubMed 26406247.
Backbone
  Vector backbone: pMpGWB100
  Backbone manufacturer: Kohchi Lab., Kyoto University
  Backbone size (bp): 9502
  Modifications to backbone: CaMV 35S promoter and coding sequence for triple repeats of Citrine (3xCitrine) are cloned upstream and downstream of the Gateway cassette, respectively.
  Vector type: Plant Expression
  Promoter: Cauliflower mosaic virus 35S promoter
  Selectable markers: Hygromycin
  Tag / fusion protein: Triple repeats of Citrine (3xCitrine) (C terminal on insert)
Growth in bacteria
  Bacterial resistance: Chloramphenicol and Spectinomycin, 25 & 50 μg/mL
  Growth temperature: 37°C
  Growth strain: DB3.1
  Copy number: High Copy
Gene/Insert
  Cloning method: Gateway Cloning
Resource information
  A portion of this plasmid was derived from a plasmid made by: The Gateway cassette was provided by Tsuyoshi Nakagawa at Shimane University, Japan.
Terms and licenses: Academic/Nonprofit Terms; Industry Terms: Not Available to Industry
How to cite: pMpGWB125 was a gift from Takayuki Kohchi (Addgene plasmid # 68579 ; http://n2t.net/addgene:68579 ; RRID:Addgene_68579)
