[The description below was written by a language model from this plasmid's Addgene catalogue record and pLannotate feature annotations shown in this document.]
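Description:
pMpGWB125 is an empty Gateway destination binary vector for Agrobacterium-mediated plant transformation. It was built on the pMpGWB100 backbone and designed mainly for the liverwort Marchantia polymorpha, though it can also be used in other plants. The full sequence record is 14,284 nt, whereas the catalogue lists 9,502 bp for the parental backbone. Outside the T-DNA, the plasmid carries a ColE1/pBR322-type origin with a bom site for propagation in E. coli. The pVS1 oriV, RepA and StaA functions provide replication and stable maintenance in Agrobacterium. An aadA-type gene confers bacterial spectinomycin/streptomycin resistance.

Two expression units lie between the nopaline-type right and left T-DNA borders. In the first, a CaMV 35S promoter drives an attR1–attR2 Gateway cassette, followed in frame by three tandem copies of the yellow fluorescent protein Citrine and a NOS terminator. The cassette contains a chloramphenicol resistance gene and the ccdB gyrase toxin. For this reason the unrecombined vector is grown in a ccdB-tolerant strain (DB3.1) under chloramphenicol plus spectinomycin selection. An LR reaction with an entry clone replaces the CmR/ccdB segment with the gene of interest, and ccdB counter-selects non-recombinant plasmids in standard E. coli strains. The resulting clone constitutively expresses the inserted protein with a C-terminal 3xCitrine tag. The second unit, oriented in the opposite direction, is an enhanced 35S promoter driving hygromycin phosphotransferase with a CaMV poly(A) signal, which allows hygromycin selection of transformed plants.

The vector belongs to a series offering four different plant selection markers. Its typical use is overexpression and bright fluorescent visualisation of a protein of interest, for example in subcellular localisation studies, in transgenic plants.
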