Features (pLannotate 1.2.2; 32 found; start..end, strand, type, name):
     54..78      -  misc_feature   RB T-DNA repeat: right border repeat from nopaline C58 T-DNA
    144..298     -  CDS            lacZα (fragment): LacZα fragment of β-galactosidase; lacZ fragment
    301..321     -  misc_feature   MCS (fragment): pUC18/19 multiple cloning site
    812..1153    +  promoter       CaMV 35S promoter: strong constitutive promoter from cauliflower mosaic virus
   1179..1303    +  protein_bind   attR1: mutant version of attR; recombination site for the Gateway® LR reaction LR Clonase™
   1340..1370    +  promoter       lac UV5 promoter: E. coli lac promoter with an "up" mutation
   1394..1423    +  promoter       cat promoter (fragment): promoter of the E. coli cat gene encoding chloramphenicol acetyltransferase
   1424..2083    +  CDS            CmR: chloramphenicol acetyltransferase; cat; confers resistance to chloramphenicol
   2262..2420    +  CDS            ccdA (fragment): CCDA_ECO57 - Also known as H, letA. Experimental evidence at protein level: Swiss-Prot protein existence level 1. Antitoxin component of a type II toxin-antitoxin (TA) system which inhibits the post-segregational killing (PSK) of plasmid-free cells, also referred to as a plasmid addiction system. Binds to and blocks the activity of CcdB; will also remove bound CcdB protein from the CcdB-GyrA complex by forming a CcdA-CcdB complex, a process termed rejuvenation. Functions as a transcriptional corepressor for the ccdAB operon, repression also requires CcdB (By similarity). From Escherichia coli
   2425..2730    +  CDS            ccdB: CcdB, a bacterial toxin that poisons DNA gyrase; ccdB; Plasmids containing the ccdB gene cannot be propagated in standard E. coli strains.
   2771..2895    -  protein_bind   attR2: mutant version of attR; recombination site for the Gateway® LR reaction LR Clonase™
   2927..3643    +  CDS            Citrine: Citrine is a basic (constitutively fluorescent) yellow fluorescent protein published in 2001, derived from Aequorea victoria. It has moderate acid sensitivity.
   3665..4381    +  CDS            Citrine: Citrine is a basic (constitutively fluorescent) yellow fluorescent protein published in 2001, derived from Aequorea victoria. It has moderate acid sensitivity.
   4403..5119    +  CDS            Citrine: Citrine is a basic (constitutively fluorescent) yellow fluorescent protein published in 2001, derived from Aequorea victoria. It has moderate acid sensitivity.
   5144..5396    +  terminator     NOS terminator: nopaline synthase terminator and poly(A) signal
   5452..5474    -  protein_bind   lac operator (fragment): The lac repressor binds to the lac operator to inhibit transcription in E. coli. This inhibition can be relieved by adding lactose or isopropyl-β-D-thiogalactopyranoside (IPTG). lac repressor encoded by lacI
   5478..5508    -  promoter       lac promoter: promoter for the E. coli lac operon
   5523..5544    -  protein_bind   CAP binding site: CAP binding activates transcription in the presence of cAMP. E. coli catabolite activator protein
   5629..5803    -  polyA_signal   CaMV poly(A) signal: cauliflower mosaic virus polyadenylation signal
   5844..6869    -  CDS            HygR: hygromycin B phosphotransferase confers resistance to hygromycin
   6936..7611    -  promoter       CaMV 35S promoter (enhanced): cauliflower mosaic virus 35S promoter with a duplicated enhancer region
   7806..7830    -  misc_feature   LB T-DNA repeat: left border repeat from nopaline C58 T-DNA
   8089..8112    +  promoter       Pc promoter (fragment): intI1 (promoter lies within the coding sequence); class 1 integron promoter
   8288..8344    +  CDS            GmR (fragment): gentamycin acetyltransferase; aacC1; confers resistance to gentamycin
   8355..9142    +  CDS            SmR (fragment): aminoglycoside adenylyltransferase (Murphy, 1985); aadA; confers resistance to spectinomycin and streptomycin
   9388..9976    +  rep_origin     ori: high-copy-number ColE1/pMB1/pBR322/pUC origin of replication
  10162..10302   -  misc_feature   bom: basis of mobility region from pBR322
  10404..10443   -  CDS            rop (fragment): Rop protein, which maintains plasmids at low copy number; rop
  10646..10840   -  rep_origin     pVS1 oriV: origin of replication for the Pseudomonas plasmid pVS1 (Heeb et al., 2000)
  10906..11979   -  CDS            pVS1 RepA: replication protein from the Pseudomonas plasmid pVS1 (Heeb et al., 2000)
  12408..13037   -  CDS            pVS1 StaA: stability protein from the Pseudomonas plasmid pVS1 (Heeb et al., 2000)
  13597..13998   -  CDS            Y4CG_SINFN (fragment): Protein inferred from homology: Swiss-Prot protein existence level 3. From Sinorhizobium fredii (strain NBRC 101917 / NGR234).
>Addgene plasmid #68579 | pMpGWB125 | depositor full sequence | sequence record 122049 | pMpGWB125 sequence 14284 bps
TTTCACGCCCTTTTAAATATCCGATTATTCTAATAAACGCTCTTTTCTCTTAGGTTTACCCGCCAATATA
TCCTGTCAAACACTGATAGTTTAAACTGAAGGCGGGAAACGACAATCTGATCCAAGCTCAAGCTGCTCTA
GCATTCGCCATTCAGGCTGCGCAACTGTTGGGAAGGGCGATCGGTGCGGGCCTCTTCGCTATTACGCCAG
CTGGCGAAAGGGGGATGTGCTGCAAGGCGATTAAGTTGGGTAACGCCAGGGTTTTCCCAGTCACGACGTT
GTAAAACGACGGCCAGTGCCAAGCTTGCATGCCTGCAGGTCCCCAGATTAGCCTTTTCAATTTCAGAAAG
AATGCTAACCCACAGATGGTTAGAGAGGCTTACGCAGCAGGTCTCATCAAGACGATCTACCCGAGCAATA
ATCTCCAGGAAATCAAATACCTTCCCAAGAAGGTTAAAGATGCAGTCAAAAGATTCAGGACTAACTGCAT
CAAGAACACAGAGAAAGATATATTTCTCAAGATCAGAAGTACTATTCCAGTATGGACGATTCAAGGCTTG
CTTCACAAACCAAGGCAAGTAATAGAGATTGGAGTCTCTAAAAAGGTAGTTCCCACTGAATCAAAGGCCA
TGGAGTCAAAGATTCAAATAGAGGACCTAACAGAACTCGCCGTAAAGACTGGCGAACAGTTCATACAGAG
TCTCTTACGACTCAATGACAAGAAGAAAATCTTCGTCAACATGGTGGAGCACGACACACTTGTCTACTCC
AAAAATATCAAAGATACAGTCTCAGAAGACCAAAGGGCAATTGAGACTTTTCAACAAAGGGTAATATCCG
GAAACCTCCTCGGATTCCATTGCCCAGCTATCTGTCACTTTATTGTGAAGATAGTGGAAAAGGAAGGTGG
CTCCTACAAATGCCATCATTGCGATAAAGGAAAGGCCATCGTTGAAGATGCCTCTGCCGACAGTGGTCCC
AAAGATGGACCCCCACCCACGAGGAGCATCGTGGAAAAAGAAGACGTTCCAACCACGTCTTCAAAGCAAG
TGGATTGATGTGATATCTCCACTGACGTAAGGGATGACGCACAATCCCACTATCCTTCGCAAGACCCTTC
CTCTATATAAGGAAGTTCATTTCATTTGGAGAGAACACGGGGGACTCTAGAGTTATCAACAAGTTTGTAC
AAAAAAGCTGAACGAGAAACGTAAAATGATATAAATATCAATATATTAAATTAGATTTTGCATAAAAAAC
AGACTACATAATACTGTAAAACACAACATATCCAGTCACTATGGCGGCCCCTCGAGGGGCCGCATTAGGC
ACCCCAGGCTTTACACTTTATGCTTCCGGCTCGTATAATGTGTGGATTTTGAGTTAGGATCCGTCGAGAT
TTTCAGGAGCTAAGGAAGCTAAAATGGAGAAAAAAATCACTGGATATACCACCGTTGATATATCCCAATG
GCATCGTAAAGAACATTTTGAGGCATTTCAGTCAGTTGCTCAATGTACCTATAACCAGACCGTTCAGCTG
GATATTACGGCCTTTTTAAAGACCGTAAAGAAAAATAAGCACAAGTTTTATCCGGCCTTTATTCACATTC
TTGCCCGCCTGATGAATGCTCATCCGGAATTCCGTATGGCAATGAAAGACGGTGAGCTGGTGATATGGGA
TAGTGTTCACCCTTGTTACACCGTTTTCCATGAGCAAACTGAAACGTTTTCATCGCTCTGGAGTGAATAC
CACGACGATTTCCGGCAGTTTCTACACATATATTCGCAAGATGTGGCGTGTTACGGTGAAAACCTGGCCT
ATTTCCCTAAAGGGTTTATTGAGAATATGTTTTTCGTCTCAGCCAATCCCTGGGTGAGTTTCACCAGTTT
TGATTTAAACGTGGCCAATATGGACAACTTCTTCGCCCCCGTTTTCACCATGGGCAAATATTATACGCAA
GGCGACAAGGTGCTGATGCCGCTGGCGATTCAGGTTCATCATGCCGTTTGTGATGGCTTCCATGTCGGCA
GAATGCTTAATGAATTACAACAGTACTGCGATGAGTGGCAGGGCGGGGCGTAAAGATCTGGATCCGGCTT
ACTAAAAGCCAGATAACAGTATGCGTATTTGCGCGCTGATTTTTGCGGTATAAGAATATATACTGATATG
TATACCCGAAGTATGTCAAAAAGAGGTATGCTATGAAGCAGCGTATTACAGTGACAGTTGACAGCGACAG
CTATCAGTTGCTCAAGGCATATATGATGTCAATATCTCCGGTCTGGTAAGCACAACCATGCAGAATGAAG
CCCGTCGTCTGCGTGCCGAACGCTGGAAAGCGGAAAATCAGGAAGGGATGGCTGAGGTCGCCCGGTTTAT
TGAAATGAACGGCTCTTTTGCTGACGAGAACAGGGGCTGGTGAAATGCAGTTTAAGGTTTACACCTATAA
AAGAGAGAGCCGTTATCGTCTGTTTGTGGATGTACAGAGTGATATTATTGACACGCCCGGGCGACGGATG
GTGATCCCCCTGGCCAGTGCACGTCTGCTGTCAGATAAAGTCCCCCGTGAACTTTACCCGGTGGTGCATA
TCGGGGATGAAAGCTGGCGCATGATGACCACCGATATGGCCAGTGTGCCGGTCTCCGTTATCGGGGAAGA
AGTGGCTGATCTCAGCCACCGCGAAAATGACATCAAAAACGCCATTAACCTGATGTTCTGGGGAATATAA
ATGTCAGGCTCCCTTATACACAGCCAGTCTGCAGGTCGACCATAGTGACTGGATATGTTGTGTTTTACAG
TATTATGTAGTCTGTTTTTTATGCAAAATCTAATTTAATATATTGATATTTATATCATTTTACGTTTCTC
GTTCAGCTTTCTTGTACAAAGTGGTTGATAACAGCGCTGGAGGCTCCGGTGGGAGCATGGTGAGCAAGGG
CGAGGAGCTGTTCACCGGGGTGGTGCCCATCCTGGTCGAGCTGGACGGCGACGTAAACGGCCACAAGTTC
AGCGTGTCCGGCGAGGGCGAGGGCGATGCCACCTACGGCAAGCTGACCCTGAAGTTCATCTGCACCACCG
GCAAGCTGCCCGTGCCCTGGCCCACCCTCGTGACCACCTTCGGCTACGGCCTGATGTGCTTCGCCCGCTA
CCCCGACCACATGAAGCAGCACGACTTCTTCAAGTCCGCCATGCCCGAAGGCTACGTCCAGGAGCGCACC
ATCTTCTTCAAGGACGACGGCAACTACAAGACCCGCGCCGAGGTGAAGTTCGAGGGCGACACCCTGGTGA
ACCGCATCGAGCTGAAGGGCATCGACTTCAAGGAGGACGGCAACATCCTGGGGCACAAGCTGGAGTACAA
CTACAACAGCCACAACGTCTATATCATGGCCGACAAGCAGAAGAACGGCATCAAGGTGAACTTCAAGATC
CGCCACAACATCGAGGACGGCAGCGTGCAGCTCGCCGACCACTACCAGCAGAACACCCCCATCGGCGACG
GCCCCGTGCTGCTGCCCGACAACCACTACCTGAGCTACCAGTCCGCCCTGAGCAAAGACCCCAACGAGAA
GCGCGATCACATGGTCCTGCTGGAGTTCGTGACCGCCGCCGGGATCACTCTCGGCATGGACGAGCTGTAC
AAGGCTGGAGGCTCCGGTGGGAGCATGGTGAGCAAGGGCGAGGAGCTGTTCACCGGGGTGGTGCCCATCC
TGGTCGAGCTGGACGGCGACGTAAACGGCCACAAGTTCAGCGTGTCCGGCGAGGGCGAGGGCGATGCCAC
CTACGGCAAGCTGACCCTGAAGTTCATCTGCACCACCGGCAAGCTGCCCGTGCCCTGGCCCACCCTCGTG
ACCACCTTCGGCTACGGCCTGATGTGCTTCGCCCGCTACCCCGACCACATGAAGCAGCACGACTTCTTCA
AGTCCGCCATGCCCGAAGGCTACGTCCAGGAGCGCACCATCTTCTTCAAGGACGACGGCAACTACAAGAC
CCGCGCCGAGGTGAAGTTCGAGGGCGACACCCTGGTGAACCGCATCGAGCTGAAGGGCATCGACTTCAAG
GAGGACGGCAACATCCTGGGGCACAAGCTGGAGTACAACTACAACAGCCACAACGTCTATATCATGGCCG
ACAAGCAGAAGAACGGCATCAAGGTGAACTTCAAGATCCGCCACAACATCGAGGACGGCAGCGTGCAGCT
CGCCGACCACTACCAGCAGAACACCCCCATCGGCGACGGCCCCGTGCTGCTGCCCGACAACCACTACCTG
AGCTACCAGTCCGCCCTGAGCAAAGACCCCAACGAGAAGCGCGATCACATGGTCCTGCTGGAGTTCGTGA
CCGCCGCCGGGATCACTCTCGGCATGGACGAGCTGTACAAGGCTGGAGGCTCCGGTGGGAGCATGGTGAG
CAAGGGCGAGGAGCTGTTCACCGGGGTGGTGCCCATCCTGGTCGAGCTGGACGGCGACGTAAACGGCCAC
AAGTTCAGCGTGTCCGGCGAGGGCGAGGGCGATGCCACCTACGGCAAGCTGACCCTGAAGTTCATCTGCA
CCACCGGCAAGCTGCCCGTGCCCTGGCCCACCCTCGTGACCACCTTCGGCTACGGCCTGATGTGCTTCGC
CCGCTACCCCGACCACATGAAGCAGCACGACTTCTTCAAGTCCGCCATGCCCGAAGGCTACGTCCAGGAG
CGCACCATCTTCTTCAAGGACGACGGCAACTACAAGACCCGCGCCGAGGTGAAGTTCGAGGGCGACACCC
TGGTGAACCGCATCGAGCTGAAGGGCATCGACTTCAAGGAGGACGGCAACATCCTGGGGCACAAGCTGGA
GTACAACTACAACAGCCACAACGTCTATATCATGGCCGACAAGCAGAAGAACGGCATCAAGGTGAACTTC
AAGATCCGCCACAACATCGAGGACGGCAGCGTGCAGCTCGCCGACCACTACCAGCAGAACACCCCCATCG
GCGACGGCCCCGTGCTGCTGCCCGACAACCACTACCTGAGCTACCAGTCCGCCCTGAGCAAAGACCCCAA
CGAGAAGCGCGATCACATGGTCCTGCTGGAGTTCGTGACCGCCGCCGGGATCACTCTCGGCATGGACGAG
CTGTACAAGTAAGCTTAGAGCTCGAATTTCCCCGATCGTTCAAACATTTGGCAATAAAGTTTCTTAAGAT
TGAATCCTGTTGCCGGTCTTGCGATGATTATCATATAATTTCTGTTGAATTACGTTAAGCATGTAATAAT
TAACATGTAATGCATGACGTTATTTATGAGATGGGTTTTTATGATTAGAGTCCCGCAATTATACATTTAA
TACGCGATAGAAAACAAAATATAGCGCGCAAACTAGGATAAATTATCGCGCGCGGTGTCATCTATGTTAC
TAGATCGGGAATTGGTTCCGGAACCAATTCGTAATCATGGTCATAGCTGTTTCCTGTGTGAAATTGTTAT
CCGCTCACAATTCCACACAACATACGAGCCGGAAGCATAAAGTGTAAAGCCTGGGGTGCCTAATGAGTGA
GCTAACTCACATTAGGCTGAATTAGGCGCGCCTATTTCTGAATTCAACACATTGCGGACGTTTTTAATGT
ACTGAATTAACGCCGAATTAATTCGGGGGATCTGGATTTTAGTACTGGATTTTGGTTTTAGGAATTAGAA
ATTTTATTGATAGAAGTATTTTACAAATACAAATACATACTAAGGGTTTCTTATATGCTCAACACATGAG
CGAAACCCTATAGGAACCCTAATTCCCTTATCTGGGAACTACTCACACATTATTATGGAGAAACTCGAGC
TTGTCGATCGACAGATCCCGGTCGGCATCTACTCTATTTCTTTGCCCTCGGACGAGTGCTGGGGCGTCGG
TTTCCACTATCGGCGAGTACTTCTACACAGCCATCGGTCCAGACGGCCGCGCTTCTGCGGGCGATTTGTG
TACGCCCGACAGTCCCGGCTCCGGATCGGACGATTGCGTCGCATCGACCCTGCGCCCAAGCTGCATCATC
GAAATTGCCGTCAACCAAGCTCTGATAGAGTTGGTCAAGACCAATGCGGAGCATATACGCCCGGAGTCGT
GGCGATCCTGCAAGCTCCGGATGCCTCCGCTCGAAGTAGCGCGTCTGCTGCTCCATACAAGCCAACCACG
GCCTCCAGAAGAAGATGTTGGCGACCTCGTATTGGGAATCCCCGAACATCGCCTCGCTCCAGTCAATGAC
CGCTGTTATGCGGCCATTGTCCGTCAGGACATTGTTGGAGCCGAAATCCGCGTGCACGAGGTGCCGGACT
TCGGGGCAGTCCTCGGCCCAAAGCATCAGCTCATCGAGAGCCTGCGCGACGGACGCACTGACGGTGTCGT
CCATCACAGTTTGCCAGTGATACACATGGGGATCAGCAATCGCGCATATGAAATCACGCCATGTAGTGTA
TTGACCGATTCCTTGCGGTCCGAATGGGCCGAACCCGCTCGTCTGGCTAAGATCGGCCGCAGCGATCGCA
TCCATAGCCTCCGCGACCGGTTGTAGAACAGCGGGCAGTTCGGTTTCAGGCAGGTCTTGCAACGTGACAC
CCTGTGAACGGCGGGAGATGCAATAGGTCAGGCTCTCGCTAAACTCCCCAATGTCAAGCACTTCCGGAAT
CGGGAGCGCGGCCGATGCAAAGTGCCGATAAACATAACGATCTTTGTAGAAACCATCGGCGCAGCTATTT
ACCCGCAGGACATATCCACGCCCTCCTACATCGAAGCTGAAAGCACGAGATTCTTCGCCCTCCGAGAGCT
GCATCAGGTCGGAGACGCTGTCGAACTTTTCGATCAGAAACTTCTCGACAGACGTCGCGGTGAGTTCAGG
CTTTTTCATATCTCATTGCCCCCCGGATCTGCGAAAGCTCGAGAGAGATAGATTTGTAGAGAGAGACTGG
TGATTTCAGCGTGTCCTCTCCAAATGAAATGAACTTCCTTATATAGAGGAAGGTCTTGCGAAGGATAGTG
GGATTGTGCGTCATCCCTTACGTCAGTGGAGATATCACATCAATCCACTTGCTTTGAAGACGTGGTTGGA
ACGTCTTCTTTTTCCACGATGCTCCTCGTGGGTGGGGGTCCATCTTTGGGACCACTGTCGGCAGAGGCAT
CTTGAACGATAGCCTTTCCTTTATCGCAATGATGGCATTTGTAGGTGCCACCTTCCTTTTCTACTGTCCT
TTTGATGAAGTGACAGATAGCTGGGCAATGGAATCCGAGGAGGTTTCCCGATATTACCCTTTGTTGAAAA
GTCTCAATAGCCCTTTGGTCTTCTGAGACTGTATCTTTGATATTCTTGGAGTAGACGAGAGTGTCGTGCT
CCACCATGTTCACATCAATCCACTTGCTTTGAAGACGTGGTTGGAACGTCTTCTTTTTCCACGATGCTCC
TCGTGGGTGGGGGTCCATCTTTGGGACCACTGTCGGCAGAGGCATCTTGAACGATAGCCTTTCCTTTATC
GCAATGATGGCATTTGTAGGTGCCACCTTCCTTTTCTACTGTCCTTTTGATGAAGTGACAGATAGCTGGG
CAATGGAATCCGAGGAGGTTTCCCGATATTACCCTTTGTTGAAAAGTCTCAATAGCCCTTTGGTCTTCTG
AGACTGTATCTTTGATATTCTTGGAGTAGACGAGAGTGTCGTGCTCCACCATGTTGGCAAGCTGCTCTAG
CCAATACGCAAACCGAATTCAGAAATAAATTCAGCCTAATTCGGCGTTAATTCAGTACATTAAAAACGTC
CGCAATGTGTTATTAAGTTGTCTAAGCGTCAATTTGTTTACACCACAATATATCCTGCCACCAGCCAGCC
AACAGCTCCCCGACCGGCAGCTCGGCACAAAATCACCACTCGATACAGGCAGCCCATCAGTCCGGGACGG
CGTCAGCGGGAGAGCCGTTGTAAGGCGGCAGACTTTGCTCATGTTACCGATGCTATTCGGAAGAACGGCA
ACTAAGCTGCCGGGTTTGAAACACGGATGATCTCGCGGAGGGTAGCATGTTGATTGTAACGATGACAGAG
CGTTGCTGCCTGTGATCAATTCGGGCACGAACCCAGTGGACATAAGCCTGTTCGGTTCGTAAGCTGTAAT
GCAAGTAGCGTATGCGCTCACGCAACTGGTCCAGAACCTTGACCGAACGCAGCGGTGGTAACGGCGCAGT
GGCGGTTTTCATGGCTTGTTATGACTGTTTTTTTGGGGTACAGTCTATGCCTCGGGCATCCAAGCAGCAA
GCGCGTTACGCCGTGGGTCGATGTTTGATGTTATGGAGCAGCAACGATGTTACGCAGCAGGGCAGTCGCC
CTAAAACAAAGTTAAACATCATGGGGGAAGCGGTGATCGCCGAAGTATCGACTCAACTATCAGAGGTAGT
TGGCGTCATCGAGCGCCATCTCGAACCGACGTTGCTGGCCGTACATTTGTACGGCTCCGCAGTGGATGGC
GGCCTGAAGCCACACAGTGATATTGATTTGCTGGTTACGGTGACCGTAAGGCTTGATGAAACAACGCGGC
GAGCTTTGATCAACGACCTTTTGGAAACTTCGGCTTCCCCTGGAGAGAGCGAGATTCTCCGCGCTGTAGA
AGTCACCATTGTTGTGCACGACGACATCATTCCGTGGCGTTATCCAGCTAAGCGCGAACTGCAATTTGGA
GAATGGCAGCGCAATGACATTCTTGCAGGTATCTTCGAGCCAGCCACGATCGACATTGATCTGGCTATCT
TGCTGACAAAAGCAAGAGAACATAGCGTTGCCTTGGTAGGTCCAGCGGCGGAGGAACTCTTTGATCCGGT
TCCTGAACAGGATCTATTTGAGGCGCTAAATGAAACCTTAACGCTATGGAACTCGCCGCCCGACTGGGCT
GGCGATGAGCGAAATGTAGTGCTTACGTTGTCCCGCATTTGGTACAGCGCAGTAACCGGCAAAATCGCGC
CGAAGGATGTCGCTGCCGACTGGGCAATGGAGCGCCTGCCGGCCCAGTATCAGCCCGTCATACTTGAAGC
TAGACAGGCTTATCTTGGACAAGAAGAAGATCGCTTGGCCTCGCGCGCAGATCAGTTGGAAGAATTTGTC
CACTACGTGAAAGGCGAGATCACCAAGGTAGTCGGCAAATAATGTCTAGCTAGAAATTCGTTCAAGCCGA
CGCCGCTTCGCGGCGCGGCTTAACTCAAGCGTTAGATGCACTAAGCACATAATTGCTCACAGCCAAACTA
TCAGGTCAAGTCTGCTTTTATTATTTTTAAGCGTGCATAATAAGCCCTACACAAATTGGGAGATATATCA
TGCATGACCAAAATCCCTTAACGTGAGTTTTCGTTCCACTGAGCGTCAGACCCCGTAGAAAAGATCAAAG
GATCTTCTTGAGATCCTTTTTTTCTGCGCGTAATCTGCTGCTTGCAAACAAAAAAACCACCGCTACCAGC
GGTGGTTTGTTTGCCGGATCAAGAGCTACCAACTCTTTTTCCGAAGGTAACTGGCTTCAGCAGAGCGCAG
ATACCAAATACTGTCCTTCTAGTGTAGCCGTAGTTAGGCCACCACTTCAAGAACTCTGTAGCACCGCCTA
CATACCTCGCTCTGCTAATCCTGTTACCAGTGGCTGCTGCCAGTGGCGATAAGTCGTGTCTTACCGGGTT
GGACTCAAGACGATAGTTACCGGATAAGGCGCAGCGGTCGGGCTGAACGGGGGGTTCGTGCACACAGCCC
AGCTTGGAGCGAACGACCTACACCGAACTGAGATACCTACAGCGTGAGCTATGAGAAAGCGCCACGCTTC
CCGAAGGGAGAAAGGCGGACAGGTATCCGGTAAGCGGCAGGGTCGGAACAGGAGAGCGCACGAGGGAGCT
TCCAGGGGGAAACGCCTGGTATCTTTATAGTCCTGTCGGGTTTCGCCACCTCTGACTTGAGCGTCGATTT
TTGTGATGCTCGTCAGGGGGGCGGAGCCTATGGAAAAACGCCAGCAACGCGGCCTTTTTACGGTTCCTGG
CCTTTTGCTGGCCTTTTGCTCACATGTTCTTTCCTGCGTTATCCCCTGATTCTGTGGATAACCGTATTAC
CGCCTTTGAGTGAGCTGATACCGCTCGCCGCAGCCGAACGACCGAGCGCAGCGAGTCAGTGAGCGAGGAA
GCGGAAGAGCGCCTGATGCGGTATTTTCTCCTTACGCATCTGTGCGGTATTTCACACCGCATATGGTGCA
CTCTCAGTACAATCTGCTCTGATGCCGCATAGTTAAGCCAGTATACACTCCGCTATCGCTACGTGACTGG
GTCATGGCTGCGCCCCGACACCCGCCAACACCCGCTGACGCGCCCTGACGGGCTTGTCTGCTCCCGGCAT
CCGCTTACAGACAAGCTGTGACCGTCTCCGGGAGCTGCATGTGTCAGAGGTTTTCACCGTCATCACCGAA
ACGCGCGAGGCAGGGTGCCTTGATGTGGGCGCCGGCGGTCGAGTGGCGACGGCGCGGCTTGTCCGCGCCC
TGGTAGATTGCCTGGCCGTAGGCCAGCCATTTTTGAGCGGCCAGCGGCCGCGATAGGCCGACGCGAAGCG
GCGGGGCGTAGGGAGCGCAGCGACCGAAGGGTAGGCGCTTTTTGCAGCTCTTCGGCTGTGCGCTGGCCAG
ACAGTTATGCACAGGCCAGGCGGGTTTTAAGAGTTTTAATAAGTTTTAAAGAGTTTTAGGCGGAAAAATC
GCCTTTTTTCTCTTTTATATCAGTCACTTACATGTGTGACCGGTTCCCAATGTACGGCTTTGGGTTCCCA
ATGTACGGGTTCCGGTTCCCAATGTACGGCTTTGGGTTCCCAATGTACGTGCTATCCACAGGAAAGAGAC
CTTTTCGACCTTTTTCCCCTGCTAGGGCAATTTGCCCTAGCATCTGCTCCGTACATTAGGAACCGGCGGA
TGCTTCGCCCTCGATCAGGTTGCGGTAGCGCATGACTAGGATCGGGCCAGCCTGCCCCGCCTCCTCCTTC
AAATCGTACTCCGGCAGGTCATTTGACCCGATCAGCTTGCGCACGGTGAAACAGAACTTCTTGAACTCTC
CGGCGCTGCCACTGCGTTCGTAGATCGTCTTGAACAACCATCTGGCTTCTGCCTTGCCTGCGGCGCGGCG
TGCCAGGCGGTAGAGAAAACGGCCGATGCCGGGATCGATCAAAAAGTAATCGGGGTGAACCGTCAGCACG
TCCGGGTTCTTGCCTTCTGTGATCTCGCGGTACATCCAATCAGCTAGCTCGATCTCGATGTACTCCGGCC
GCCCGGTTTCGCTCTTTACGATCTTGTAGCGGCTAATCAAGGCTTCACCCTCGGATACCGTCACCAGGCG
GCCGTTCTTGGCCTTCTTCGTACGCTGCATGGCAACGTGCGTGGTGTTTAACCGAATGCAGGTTTCTACC
AGGTCGTCTTTCTGCTTTCCGCCATCGGCTCGCCGGCAGAACTTGAGTACGTCCGCAACGTGTGGACGGA
ACACGCGGCCGGGCTTGTCTCCCTTCCCTTCCCGGTATCGGTTCATGGATTCGGTTAGATGGGAAACCGC
CATCAGTACCAGGTCGTAATCCCACACACTGGCCATGCCGGCCGGCCCTGCGGAAACCTCTACGTGCCCG
TCTGGAAGCTCGTAGCGGATCACCTCGCCAGCTCGTCGGTCACGCTTCGACAGACGGAAAACGGCCACGT
CCATGATGCTGCGACTATCGCGGGTGCCCACGTCATAGAGCATCGGAACGAAAAAATCTGGTTGCTCGTC
GCCCTTGGGCGGCTTCCTAATCGACGGCGCACCGGCTGCCGGCGGTTGCCGGGATTCTTTGCGGATTCGA
TCAGCGGCCGCTTGCCACGATTCACCGGGGCGTGCTTCTGCCTCGATGCGTTGCCGCTGGGCGGCCTGCG
CGGCCTTCAACTTCTCCACCAGGTCATCACCCAGCGCCGCGCCGATTTGTACCGGGCCGGATGGTTTGCG
ACCGCTCACGCCGATTCCTCGGGCTTGGGGGTTCCAGTGCCATTGCAGGGCCGGCAGACAACCCAGCCGC
TTACGCCTGGCCAACCGCCCGTTCCTCCACACATGGGGCATTCCACGGCGTCGGTGCCTGGTTGTTCTTG
ATTTTCCATGCCGCCTCCTTTAGCCGCTAAAATTCATCTACTCATTTATTCATTTGCTCATTTACTCTGG
TAGCTGCGCGATGTATTCAGATAGCAGCTCGGTAATGGTCTTGCCTTGGCGTACCGCGTACATCTTCAGC
TTGGTGTGATCCTCCGCCGGCAACTGAAAGTTGACCCGCTTCATGGCTGGCGTGTCTGCCAGGCTGGCCA
ACGTTGCAGCCTTGCTGCTGCGTGCGCTCGGACGGCCGGCACTTAGCGTGTTTGTGCTTTTGCTCATTTT
CTCTTTACCTCATTAACTCAAATGAGTTTTGATTTAATTTCAGCGGCCAGCGCCTGGACCTCGCGGGCAG
CGTCGCCCTCGGGTTCTGATTCAAGAACGGTTGTGCCGGCGGCGGCAGTGCCTGGGTAGCTCACGCGCTG
CGTGATACGGGACTCAAGAATGGGCAGCTCGTACCCGGCCAGCGCCTCGGCAACCTCACCGCCGATGCGC
GTGCCTTTGATCGCCCGCGACACGACAAAGGCCGCTTGTAGCCTTCCATCCGTGACCTCAATGCGCTGCT
TAACCAGCTCCACCAGGTCGGCGGTGGCCCATATGTCGTAAGGGCTTGGCTGCACCGGAATCAGCACGAA
GTCGGCTGCCTTGATCGCGGACACAGCCAAGTCCGCCGCCTGGGGCGCTCCGTCGATCACTACGAAGTCG
CGCCGGCCGATGGCCTTCACGTCGCGGTCAATCGTCGGGCGGTCGATGCCGACAACGGTTAGCGGTTGAT
CTTCCCGCACGGCCGCCCAATCGCGGGCACTGCCCTGGGGATCGGAATCGACTAACAGAACATCGGCCCC
GGCGAGTTGCAGGGCGCGGGCTAGATGGGTTGCGATGGTCGTCTTGCCTGACCCGCCTTTCTGGTTAAGT
ACAGCGATAACCTTCATGCGTTCCCCTTGCGTATTTGTTTATTTACTCATCGCATCATATACGCAGCGAC
CGCATGACGCAAGCTGTTTTACTCAAATACACATCACCTTTTTAGACGGCGGCGCTCGGTTTCTTCAGCG
GCCAAGCTGGCCGGCCAGGCCGCCAGCTTGGCATCAGACAAACCGGCCAGGATTTCATGCAGCCGCACGG
TTGAGACGTGCGCGGGCGGCTCGAACACGTACCCGGCCGCGATCATCTCCGCCTCGATCTCTTCGGTAAT
GAAAAACGGTTCGTCCTGGCCGTCCTGGTGCGGTTTCATGCTTGTTCCTCTTGGCGTTCATTCTCGGCGG
CCGCCAGGGCGTCGGCCTCGGTCAATGCGTCCTCACGGAAGGCACCGCGCCGCCTGGCCTCGGTGGGCGT
CACTTCCTCGCTGCGCTCAAGTGCGCGGTACAGGGTCGAGCGATGCACGCCAAGCAGTGCAGCCGCCTCT
TTCACGGTGCGGCCTTCCTGGTCGATCAGCTCGCGGGCGTGCGCGATCTGTGCCGGGGTGAGGGTAGGGC
GGGGGCCAAACTTCACGCCTCGGGCCTTGGCGGCCTCGCGCCCGCTCCGGGTGCGGTCGATGATTAGGGA
ACGCTCGAACTCGGCAATGCCGGCGAACACGGTCAACACCATGCGGCCGGCCGGCGTGGTGGTGTCGGCC
CACGGCTCTGCCAGGCTACGCAGGCCCGCGCCGGCCTCCTGGATGCGCTCGGCAATGTCCAGTAGGTCGC
GGGTGCTGCGGGCCAGGCGGTCTAGCCTGGTCACTGTCACAACGTCGCCAGGGCGTAGGTGGTCAAGCAT
CCTGGCCAGCTCCGGGCGGTCGCGCCTGGTGCCGGTGATCTTCTCGGAAAACAGCTTGGTGCAGCCGGCC
GCGTGCAGTTCGGCCCGTTGGTTGGTCAAGTCCTGGTCGTCGGTGCTGACGCGGGCATAGCCCAGCAGGC
CAGCGGCGGCGCTCTTGTTCATGGCGTAATGTCTCCGGTTCTAGTCGCAAGTATTCTACTTTATGCGACT
AAAACACGCGACAAGAAAACGCCAGGAAAAGGGCAGGGCGGCAGCCTGTCGCGTAACTTAGGACTTGTGC
GACATGTCGTTTTCAGAAGACGGCTGCACTGAACGTCAGAAGCCGACTGCACTATAGCAGCGGAGGGGTT
GGATCAAAGTACTTTGATCCCGAGGGGAACCCTGTGGTTGGCATGCACATACAAATGGACGAACGGATAA
ACCT
