>Addgene plasmid #68579 | pMpGWB125 | addgene partial sequence | sequence record 131784 | GW-5 5'-AATCTCGCCGGATCCTAACT-3'
AGCCTGGGGTGCCTAATGCGGCCCCTCGAGGGGCCGCCATAGTGACTGGATATGTTGTGTTTTACAGTAT
TATGTAGTCTGTTTTTTATGCAAAATCTAATTTAATATATTGATATTTATATCATTTTACGTTTCTCGTT
CAGCTTTTTTGTACAAACTTGTTGATAACTCTAGAGTCCCCCGTGTTCTCTCCAAATGAAATGAACTTCC
TTATATAGAGGAAGGGTCTTGCGAAGGATAGTGGGATTGTGCGTCATCCCTTACGTCAGTGGAGATATCA
CATCAATCCACTTGCTTTGAAGACGTGGTTGGAACGTCTTCTTTTTCCACGATGCTCCTCGTGGGTGGGG
GTCCATCTTTGGGACCACTGTCGGCAGAGGCATCTTCAACGATGGCCTTTCCTTTATCGCAATGATGGCA
TTTGTAGGAGCCACCTTCCTTTTCCACTATCTTCACAATAAAGTGACAGATAGCTGGGCAATGGAATCCG
AGGAGGTTTCCGGATATTACCCTTTGTTGAAAAGTCTCAATTGCCCTTTGGTCTTCTGAGACTGTATCTT
TGATATTTTTGGAGTAGACAAGTGTGTCGTGCTCCACCATGTTGACGAAGATTTTCTTCTTGTCATTGAG
TCGTAAGAGACTCTGTATGAACTGTTCGCCAGTCTTTACGGCGAGTTCTGTTAGGTCCT
