>Addgene plasmid #68579 | pMpGWB125 | addgene partial sequence | sequence record 131785 | GW-3 5'-GCATGATGACCACCGATATG-3'
TGGCTGATCTCAGCCACCGCGAAAATGACATCAAAAACGCCATTAACCTGATGTTCTGGGGAATATAAAT
GTCAGGCTCCCTTATACACAGCCAGTCTGCAGGTCGACCATAGTGACTGGATATGTTGTGTTTTACAGTA
TTATGTAGTCTGTTTTTTATGCAAAATCTAATTTAATATATTGATATTTATATCATTTTACGTTTCTCGT
TCAGCTTTCTTGTACAAAGTGGTTGATAACAGCGCTGGAGGCTCCGGTGGGAGCATGGTGAGCAAGGGCG
AGGAGCTGTTCACCGGGGTGGTGCCCATCCTGGTCGAGCTGGACGGCGACGTAAACGGCCACAAGTTCAG
CGTGTCCGGCGAGGGCGAGGGCGATGCCACCTACGGCAAGCTGACCCTGAAGTTCATCTGCACCACCGGC
AAGCTGCCCGTGCCCTGGCCCACCCTCGTGACCACCTTCGGCTACGGCCTGATGTGCTTCGCCCGCTACC
CCGACCACATGAAGCAGCACGACTTCTTCAAGTCCGCCATGCCCGAAGGCTACGTCCAGGAGCGCACCAT
CTTCTTCAAGGACGACGGCAACTACAAGACCCGCGCCGAGGTGAAGTTCGAGGGCGACACCCTGGTGAAC
CGCATCGAGCTGAAGGGCATCGACTTCAAGGAGGACGGCAACATCCTGGGGCACAAGCTGGAGTACAACT
ACAACAGCCACAACGTCTATATCATGG
